>Addgene plasmid #191300 | pTETDuet_WTDHFR_R127ATS | addgene full sequence | sequence record 378135 | Addgene NGS Result
CTTAAGTCGAACAGAAAGTAATCGTATTGTACATCCCTATCAGTGATAGAGATTGACATCCCTATCAGTG
ATAGAGATACTGAGCACATCAGCAGGACGCACTGACCGAATTCATTAAAGAGGAGAAAGGTACCATGCTG
CAGATCTCATGAAACAGTACCTGGAGCTGATGCAAAAAGTTCTGGATGAGGGTACCCAGAAAAACGACCG
CACGGGTACCGGAACGCTGAGCATTTTTGGCCATCAGATGCGTTTTAACCTGCAGGACGGATTCCCGCTG
GTTACGACCAAACGCTGCCACCTGCGTAGCATTATTCATGAGCTGCTGTGGTTTCTGCAAGGTGACACTA
ACATCGCGTATCTGCACGAAAACAATGTGACGATCTGGGATGAATGGGCCGATGAAAACGGCGATCTGGG
CCCAGTGTATGGTAAACAGTGGCGCGCCTGGCCAACGCCAGATGGCCGCCACATCGATCAGATCACGACC
GTGCTGAATCAACTGAAAAACGACCCGGACAGCCGCGCCATTATTGTTTCCGCGTGGAATGTGGGTGAAC
TGGATAAAATGGCGCTGGCGCCGTGCCATGCATTCTTCCAGTTTTACGTTGCGGACGGTAAGCTGAGCTG
TCAACTTTATCAGCGCAGCTGCGATGTTTTCCTCGGCCTGCCGTTCAATATCGCCAGCTACGCGTTACTG
GTGCATATGATGGCGCAGCAGTGCGACCTGGAGGTGGGTGATTTTGTCTGGACCGGCGGTGATACCCACC
TGTACAGCAACCATATGGACCAAACGCATCTGCAATTGAGCCGTGAGCCGCGTCCGCTGCCGAAACTGAT
TATTAAGCGCAAACCCGAGAGCATCTTTGACTATCGTTTCGAAGACTTCGAGATTGAAGGCTACGATCCG
CACCCGGGTATCAAAGCGCCGGTGGCTATCTAACTCGAGTCTGGTAAAGAAACCGCTGCTGCGAAATTTG
AACGCCAGCACATGGACTCGTCTACTAGCGCAGCTTAATTAACCTAGGCTGCTGCCACCGCTGAGCAATA
ACTAGCATAACCCCTTGGGGCCTCTAAACGGGTCTTGAGGGGTTTTTTGCTGAAACCTCAGGCATTTGAG
AAGCACACGGTCACACTGCTTCCGGTAGTCAATAAACCGGTAAACCAGCAATAGACATAAGCGGCTATTT
AACGACCCTGCCCTGAACCGACGACCGGGTCGAATTTGCTTTCGAATTTCTGCCATTCATCCGCTTATTA
TCACTTATTCAGGCGTAGCAACCAGGCGTTTAAGGGCACCAATAACTGCCTTAAAAAAATTACGCCCCGC
CCTGCCACTCATCGCAGTACTGTTGTAATTCATTAAGCATTCTGCCGACATGGAAGCCATCACAAACGGC
ATGATGAACCTGAATCGCCAGCGGCATCAGCACCTTGTCGCCTTGCGTATAATATTTGCCCATAGTGAAA
ACGGGGGCGAAGAAGTTGTCCATATTGGCCACGTTTAAATCAAAACTGGTGAAACTCACCCAGGGATTGG
CTGAGACGAAAAACATATTCTCAATAAACCCTTTAGGGAAATAGGCCAGGTTTTCACCGTAACACGCCAC
ATCTTGCGAATATATGTGTAGAAACTGCCGGAAATCGTCGTGGTATTCACTCCAGAGCGATGAAAACGTT
TCAGTTTGCTCATGGAAAACGGTGTAACAAGGGTGAACACTATCCCATATCACCAGCTCACCGTCTTTCA
TTGCCATACGGAACTCCGGATGAGCATTCATCAGGCGGGCAAGAATGTGAATAAAGGCCGGATAAAACTT
GTGCTTATTTTTCTTTACGGTCTTTAAAAAGGCCGTAATATCCAGCTGAACGGTCTGGTTATAGGTACAT
TGAGCAACTGACTGAAATGCCTCAAAATGTTCTTTACGATGCCATTGGGATATATCAACGGTGGTATATC
CAGTGATTTTTTTCTCCATTTTAGCTTCCTTAGCTCCTGAAAATCTCGATAACTCAAAAAATACGCCCGG
TAGTGATCTTATTTCATTATGGTGAAAGTTGGAACCTCTTACGTGCCGATCAACGTCTCATTTTCGCCAA
AAGTTGGCCCAGGGCTTCCCGGTATCAACAGGGACACCAGGATTTATTTATTCTGCGAAGTGATCTTCCG
TCACAGGTATTTATTCGGCGCAAAGTGCGTCGGGTGATGCTGCCAACTTACTGATTTAGTGTATGATGGT
GTTTTTGAGGTGCTCCAGTGGCTTCTGTTTCTATCAGCTGTCCCTCCTGTTCAGCTACTGACGGGGTGGT
GCGTAACGGCAAAAGCACCGCCGGACATCAGCGCTAGCGGAGTGTATACTGGCTTACTATGTTGGCACTG
ATGAGGGTGTCAGTGAAGTGCTTCATGTGGCAGGAGAAAAAAGGCTGCACCGGTGCGTCAGCAGAATATG
TGATACAGGATATATTCCGCTTCCTCGCTCACTGACTCGCTACGCTCGGTCGTTCGACTGCGGCGAGCGG
AAATGGCTTACGAACGGGGCGGAGATTTCCTGGAAGATGCCAGGAAGATACTTAACAGGGAAGTGAGAGG
GCCGCGGCAAAGCCGTTTTTCCATAGGCTCCGCCCCCCTGACAAGCATCACGAAATCTGACGCTCAAATC
AGTGGTGGCGAAACCCGACAGGACTATAAAGATACCAGGCGTTTCCCCCTGGCGGCTCCCTCGTGCGCTC
TCCTGTTCCTGCCTTTCGGTTTACCGGTGTCATTCCGCTGTTATGGCCGCGTTTGTCTCATTCCACGCCT
GACACTCAGTTCCGGGTAGGCAGTTCGCTCCAAGCTGGACTGTATGCACGAACCCCCCGTTCAGTCCGAC
CGCTGCGCCTTATCCGGTAACTATCGTCTTGAGTCCAACCCGGAAAGACATGCAAAAGCACCACTGGCAG
CAGCCACTGGTAATTGATTTAGAGGAGTTAGTCTTGAAGTCATGCGCCGGTTAAGGCTAAACTGAAAGGA
CAAGTTTTGGTGACTGCGCTCCTCCAAGCCAGTTACCTCGGTTCAAAGAGTTGGTAGCTCAGAGAACCTT
CGAAAAACCGCCCTGCAAGGCGGTTTTTTCGTTTTCAGAGCAAGAGATTACGCGCAGACCAAAACGATCT
CAAGAAGATCATCTTATTAATCAGATAAAATATTTCTAGATTTCAGTGCAATTTATCTCTTCAAATGTAG
CACCTGAAGTCAGCCCCATACGATATAAGTTGTAATTCTCATGTTAGTCATGCCCCGCGCCCACCGGAAG
GAGCTGACTGGGTTGAAGGCTCTCAAGGGCATCGGTCGAGATCCCGGTGCCTAATGAGTGAGCTAACTTA
CATTAATTGCGTTGCGCTCACTGCCCGCTTTCCAGTCGGGAAACCTGTCGTGCCAGCTGCATTAATGAAT
CGGCCAACGCGCGGGGAGAGGCGGTTTGCGTATTGGGCGCCAGGGTGGTTTTTCTTTTCACCAGTGAGAC
GGGCAACAGCTGATTGCCCTTCACCGCCTGGCCCTGAGAGAGTTGCAGCAAGCGGTCCACGCTGGTTTGC
CCCAGCAGGCGAAAATCCTGTTTGATGGTGGTTAACGGCGGGATATAACATGAGCTGTCTTCGGTATCGT
CGTATCCCACTACCGAGATGTCCGCACCAACGCGCAGCCCGGACTCGGTAATGGCGCGCATTGCGCCCAG
CGCCATCTGATCGTTGGCAACCAGCATCGCAGTGGGAACGATGCCCTCATTCAGCATTTGCATGGTTTGT
TGAAAACCGGACATGGCACTCCAGTCGCCTTCCCGTTCCGCTATCGGCTGAATTTGATTGCGAGTGAGAT
ATTTATGCCAGCCAGCCAGACGCAGACGCGCCGAGACAGAACTTAATGGGCCCGCTAACAGCGCGATTTG
CTGGTGACCCAATGCGACCAGATGCTCCACGCCCAGTCGCGTACCGTCTTCATGGGAGAAAATAATACTG
TTGATGGGTGTCTGGTCAGAGACATCAAGAAATAACGCCGGAACATTAGTGCAGGCAGCTTCCACAGCAA
TGGCATCCTGGTCATCCAGCGGATAGTTAATGATCAGCCCACTGACGCGTTGCGCGAGAAGATTGTGCAC
CGCCGCTTTACAGGCTTCGACGCCGCTTCGTTCTACCATCGACACCACCACGCTGGCACCCAGTTGATCG
GCGCGAGATTTAATCGCCGCGACAATTTGCGACGGCGCGTGCAGGGCCAGACTGGAGGTGGCAACGCCAA
TCAGCAACGACTGTTTGCCCGCCAGTTGTTGTGCCACGCGGTTGGGAATGTAATTCAGCTCCGCCATCGC
CGCTTCCACTTTTTCCCGCGTTTTCGCAGAAACGTGGCTGGCCTGGTTCACCACGCGGGAAACGGTCTGA
TAAGAGACACCGGCATACTCTGCGACATCGTATAACGTTACTGGTTTCACATTCACCACCCTGAATTGAC
TCTCTTCCGGGCGCTATCATGCCATACCGCGAAAGGTTTTGCGCCATTCGATGGTGTCCGGGATCTCGAC
GCTCTCCCTTATGCGACTCCTGCATTAGGAAATTAATACGACTCACTATAGGGGAATTGTGAGCGGATAA
CAATTCCCCTGTAGAAATAATTTTGTTTAACTTTAATAAGGAGATATACCATGATCAGTCTGATTGCGGC
GTTAGCGGTAGATCGCGTTATCGGCATGGAAAACGCCATGCCGTGGAACCTGCCTGCCGATCTCGCCTGG
TTTAAACGCAACACCTTAAATAAACCCGTGATTATGGGCCGCCATACCTGGGAATCAATCGGTCGTCCGT
TGCCAGGACGCAAAAATATTATCCTCAGCAGTCAACCGGGTACGGACGATCGCGTAACGTGGGTGAAGTC
GGTGGATGAAGCCATCGCGGCGTGTGGTGACGTACCAGAAATCATGGTGATTGGCGGCGGTCGCGTTTAT
GAACAGTTCTTGCCAAAAGCGCAAAAACTGTATCTGACGCATATCGACGCAGAAGTGGAAGGCGACACCC
ATTTCCCGGATTACGAGCCGGATGACTGGGAATCGGTATTCAGCGAATTCCACGATGCTGATGCGCAGAA
CTCTCACAGCTATTGCTTTGAGATTCTGGAGCGGCGGTAACAGGCGTCGACAAGCTTGCGGCCGCATAAT
G
Features (pLannotate 1.2.2; 19 found; start..end, strand, type, name):
     34..107     +  promoter       PLtetO-1 promoter: modified phage lambda PL promoter with tet operator sites (Lutz and Bujard, 1997)
    149..940     +  CDS            thyA: TYSY_ECO57 - Experimental evidence at protein level: Swiss-Prot protein existence level 1. Catalyzes the reductive methylation of 2'-deoxyuridine-5'- monophosphate (dUMP) to 2'-deoxythymidine-5'-monophosphate (dTMP) while utilizing 5,10-methylenetetrahydrofolate (mTHF) as the methyl donor and reductant in the reaction, yielding dihydrofolate (DHF) as a by- product. This enzymatic reaction provides an intracellular de novo source of dTMP, an essential precursor for DNA biosynthesis. From Escherichia coli O157:H7.
    956..997     +  CDS            S-Tag (fragment): affinity and epitope tag derived from pancreatic ribonuclease A
   1027..1044    +  CDS            SET1 (fragment): solubility-enhancement tag derived from T7 phage gene 10B
   1052..1099    +  terminator     T7 terminator: transcription terminator for bacteriophage T7 RNA polymerase
   1323..1979    -  CDS            cat: CAT_ECOLX - Experimental evidence at protein level: Swiss-Prot protein existence level 1. This enzyme is an effector of chloramphenicol resistance in bacteria. From Escherichia coli. This protein is used as a marker in many commonly used cloning vectors, such as pACYC184.
   1980..2082    -  promoter       cat promoter: promoter of the E. coli cat gene encoding chloramphenicol acetyltransferase
   2203..2346    +  mobile_element IS1 (fragment): prokaryotic transposable element IS1
   2465..2520    -  rep_origin     RSF ori (fragment): Plasmids containing the RSF 1030 origin of replication can be propagated in E. coli cells that contain additional plasmids with compatible origins.
   2608..3153    -  rep_origin     p15A ori: Plasmids containing the medium-copy-number p15A origin of replication can be propagated in E. coli cells that contain a second plasmid with the ColE1 origin.
   3265..3329    -  CDS            TcR (fragment): tetracycline efflux protein; tet; confers resistance to tetracycline
   3344..3365    -  protein_bind   CAP binding site: CAP binding activates transcription in the presence of cAMP. E. coli catabolite activator protein
   3378..4460    -  CDS            lacI: lac repressor; lacI; The lac repressor binds to the lac operator to inhibit transcription in E. coli. This inhibition can be relieved by adding lactose or isopropyl-β-D-thiogalactopyranoside (IPTG).
   4461..4538    -  promoter       lacI promoter: lacI
   4546..4581    -  CDS            TcR (fragment): tetracycline efflux protein; tet; confers resistance to tetracycline
   4584..4602    +  promoter       T7 promoter: promoter for bacteriophage T7 RNA polymerase
   4603..4627    +  protein_bind   lac operator: The lac repressor binds to the lac operator to inhibit transcription in E. coli. This inhibition can be relieved by adding lactose or isopropyl-β-D-thiogalactopyranoside (IPTG). lac repressor encoded by lacI
   4642..4664    +  RBS            RBS: efficient ribosome binding site from bacteriophage T7 gene 10 (Olins and Rangwala, 1989)
   4671..5150    +  CDS            ecDHFR: E. coli dihydrofolate reductase; folA
