[The description below was written by a language model from this plasmid's Addgene catalogue record and pLannotate feature annotations shown in this document.]
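Description:
pTETDuet_WTDHFR_R127ATS is a 5.2 kb bacterial co-expression plasmid built on the pTET-duet backbone, a Duet-style two-cassette vector. It carries two E. coli folate-metabolism genes, folA (dihydrofolate reductase, DHFR) and thyA (thymidylate synthase, TS). It replicates from a p15A origin, which is compatible with ColE1-type plasmids, and the catalogue lists it as low copy. Selection is by chloramphenicol through a cat gene driven by its own promoter. Short fragments of an RSF origin, IS1 and a tetracycline-resistance gene are also annotated; these look like backbone remnants rather than functional parts.

The two genes sit in separate, same-orientation cassettes. Wild-type folA lies downstream of a T7 promoter with a lac operator and the T7 gene 10 ribosome binding site. A plasmid-borne lacI with its own promoter supplies the repressor, so this cassette has the standard IPTG-responsive T7lac layout. The thyA coding sequence, which the record states carries the R127A substitution, is placed behind the PLtetO-1 promoter, a lambda PL derivative bearing tet operator sites. No tetR gene is annotated on the plasmid. Partial S-Tag and SET1 sequences follow thyA, apparently residual from the parent multiple cloning site; the table does not show whether they are fused in frame. A T7 terminator follows them and is the only terminator annotated.

The two enzymes are metabolically coupled, since TS produces dihydrofolate as a by-product of dTMP synthesis and DHFR reduces it. Pairing wild-type DHFR with a TS point mutant fits the associated study on the genetic landscape of a metabolic interaction. The record does not describe the functional effect of R127A or the expression strains used.
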