Addgene plasmid #191300: pTETDuet_WTDHFR_R127ATS
Purpose: Bacterial co-expression of E. coli folA (Dihydrofolate Reductase) and E. coli thyA (Thymidylate Synthase)
Depositing lab: Kimberly Reynolds. Depositing organization: University of Texas Southwestern Medical Center. Publication: The genetic landscape of a metabolic interaction. Nguyen TN, Ingle C, Thompson S, Reynolds KA. Nat Commun. 2024 Apr 18;15(1):3351. doi: 10.1038/s41467-024-47671-0. PubMed 38637543.
Backbone
  Vector backbone: pTET-duet
  Vector type: Bacterial Expression
Growth in bacteria
  Bacterial resistance: Chloramphenicol, 25 μg/mL
  Growth temperature: 30°C
  Growth strain: DH5alpha
  Copy number: Low Copy
Gene/Insert
  Gene/Insert name: folA, thyA (alt names: DHFR; TS)
  Species: E. coli
  Mutation: WT DHFR, R127A TYMS
  Promoter: T7 (folA), Tet (thyA)
  Cloning method: Restriction Enzyme; 5′ cloning site EcoNI (not destroyed); 3′ cloning site NotI (not destroyed)
  Sequencing primers: 5′ _GGATCTCGACGCTCTCCCTT; 3′ _CCGCTGAGCAATAACTAGC
Terms and licenses: Academic/Nonprofit Terms; Industry Terms: Not Available to Industry
Depositor comments: Please visit https://doi.org/10.1101/2023.05.28.542639 for bioRxiv preprint.
How to cite: pTETDuet_WTDHFR_R127ATS was a gift from Kimberly Reynolds (Addgene plasmid # 191300 ; http://n2t.net/addgene:191300 ; RRID:Addgene_191300)
